>Addgene plasmid #174223 | pPU-huMDA5-miR30-L1221 | addgene full sequence | sequence record 343778 | Addgene NGS Result
TATTCCAGAAGTAGTGAGGAGGCTTTTTTGGAGGCCTAGGCTTTTGCAAAAAGCTCGCGTTGACATTGAT
TATTGACTAGTTATTAATAGTAATCAATTACGGGGTCATTAGTTCATAGCCCATATATGGAGTTCCGCGT
TACATAACTTACGGTAAATGGCCCGCCTGGCTGACCGCCCAACGACCCCCGCCCATTGACGTCAATAATG
ACGTATGTTCCCATAGTAACGCCAATAGGGACTTTCCATTGACGTCAATGGGTGGAGTATTTACGGTAAA
CTGCCCACTTGGCAGTACATCAAGTGTATCATATGCCAAGTACGCCCCCTATTGACGTCAATGACGGTAA
ATGGCCCGCCTGGCATTATGCCCAGTACATGACCTTATGGGACTTTCCTACTTGGCAGTACATCTACGTA
TTAGTCATCGCTATTACCATGGTGATGCGGTTTTGGCAGTACATCAATGGGCGTGGATAGCGGTTTGACT
CACGGGGATTTCCAAGTCTCCACCCCATTGACGTCAATGGGAGTTTGTTTTGGCACCAAAATCAACGGGA
CTTTCCAAAATGTCGTAACAACTCCGCCCCATTGACGCAAATGGGCGGTAGGCGTGTACGGTGGGAGGTC
TATATAAGCAGCGCGTTTTGCCTGTACTGGGTCTCTCTGGTTAGACCAGATCTGAGCCTGGGAGCTCTCT
GGCTAACTAGGGAACCCACTGCTTAAGCCTCAATAAAGCTTGCCTTGAGTGCTTCAAGTAGTGTGTGCCC
GTCTGTTGTGTGACTCTGGTAACTAGAGATCCCTCAGACCCTTTTAGTCAGTGTGGAAAATCTCTAGCAG
TGGCGCCCGAACAGGGACTTGAAAGCGAAAGGGAAACCAGAGGAGCTCTCTCGACGCAGGACTCGGCTTG
CTGAAGCGCGCACGGCAAGAGGCGAGGGGCGGCGACTGGTGAGTACGCCAAAAATTTTGACTAGCGGAGG
CTAGAAGGAGAGAGATGGGTGCGAGAGCGTCAGTATTAAGCGGGGGAGAATTAGATCGCGATGGGAAAAA
ATTCGGTTAAGGCCAGGGGGAAAGAAAAAATATAAATTAAAACATATAGTATGGGCAAGCAGGGAGCTAG
AACGATTCGCAGTTAATCCTGGCCTGTTAGAAACATCAGAAGGCTGTAGACAAATACTGGGACAGCTACA
ACCATCCCTTCAGACAGGATCAGAAGAACTTAGATCATTATATAATACAGTAGCAACCCTCTATTGTGTG
CATCAAAGGATAGAGATAAAAGACACCAAGGAAGCTTTAGACAAGATAGAGGAAGAGCAAAACAAAAGTA
AGACCACCGCACAGCAAGCGGCCGGCCGCTGATCTTCAGACCTGGAGGAGGAGATATGAGGGACAATTGG
AGAAGTGAATTATATAAATATAAAGTAGTAAAAATTGAACCATTAGGAGTAGCACCCACCAAGGCAAAGA
GAAGAGTGGTGCAGAGAGAAAAAAGAGCAGTGGGAATAGGAGCTTTGTTCCTTGGGTTCTTGGGAGCAGC
AGGAAGCACTATGGGCGCAGCGTCAATGACGCTGACGGTACAGGCCAGACAATTATTGTCTGGTATAGTG
CAGCAGCAGAACAATTTGCTGAGGGCTATTGAGGCGCAACAGCATCTGTTGCAACTCACAGTCTGGGGCA
TCAAGCAGCTCCAGGCAAGAATCCTGGCTGTGGAAAGATACCTAAAGGATCAACAGCTCCTGGGGATTTG
GGGTTGCTCTGGAAAACTCATTTGCACCACTGCTGTGCCTTGGAATGCTAGTTGGAGTAATAAATCTCTG
GAACAGATTTGGAATCACACGACCTGGATGGAGTGGGACAGAGAAATTAACAATTACACAAGCTTAATAC
ACTCCTTAATTGAAGAATCGCAAAACCAGCAAGAAAAGAATGAACAAGAATTATTGGAATTAGATAAATG
GGCAAGTTTGTGGAATTGGTTTAACATAACAAATTGGCTGTGGTATATAAAATTATTCATAATGATAGTA
GGAGGCTTGGTAGGTTTAAGAATAGTTTTTGCTGTACTTTCTATAGTGAATAGAGTTAGGCAGGGATATT
CACCATTATCGTTTCAGACCCACCTCCCAACCCCGAGGGGACCCGACAGGCCCGAAGGAATAGAAGAAGA
AGGTGGAGAGAGAGACAGAGACAGATCCATTCGATTAGTGAACGGATCGGCACTGCGTGCGCCAATTCTG
CAGACAAATGGCAGTATTCATCCACAATTTTAAAAGAAAAGGGGGGATTGGGGGGTACAGTGCAGGGGAA
AGAATAGTAGACATAATAGCAACAGACATACAAACTAAAGAATTACAAAAACAAATTACAAAAATTCAAA
ATTTTCGGGTTTATTACAGGGACAGCAGAGATCCAGTTTGGTTAATTAACTGCAGCCCCGATAAAATAAA
AGATTTTATTTAGTCTCCAGAAAAAGGGGGGAATGAAAGACCCCACCTGTAGGTTTGGCAAGCTAGCTGC
AGTAACGCCATTTTGCAAGGCATGGAAAAATACCAAACCAAGAATAGAGAAGTTCAGATCAAGGGCGGGT
ACATGAAAATAGCTAACGTTGGGCCAAACAGGATATCTGCGGTGAGCAGTTTCGGCCCCGGCCCGGGGCC
AAGAACAGATGGTCACCGCAGTTTCGGCCCCGGCCCGAGGCCAAGAACAGATGGTCCCCAGATATGGCCC
AACCCTCAGCAGTTTCTTAAGACCCATCAGATGTTTCCAGGCTCCCCCAAGGACCTGAAATGACCCTGCG
CCTTATTTGAATTAACCAATCAGCCTGCTTCTCGCTTCTGTTCGCGCGCTTCTGCTTCCCGAGCTCTATA
AAAGAGCTCACAACCCCTCACTCGGCGCGCCAGTCCTCCGACAGACTGAGTCGCCCGGGGGTCTAGTGCC
ACCATGACCGAGTACAAGCCCACGGTGCGCCTCGCCACCCGCGACGACGTCCCCCGGGCCGTACGCACCC
TCGCCGCCGCGTTCGCCGACTACCCCGCCACGCGCCACACCGTGGACCCGGACCGCCACATCGAGCGGGT
CACCGAGCTGCAAGAACTCTTCCTCACGCGCGTCGGGCTCGACATCGGCAAGGTGTGGGTCGCGGACGAC
GGCGCCGCGGTGGCGGTCTGGACCACGCCGGAGAGCGTCGAAGCGGGGGCGGTGTTCGCCGAGATCGGCC
CGCGCATGGCCGAGTTGAGCGGTTCCCGGCTGGCCGCGCAGCAACAGATGGAAGGCCTCCTGGCGCCGCA
CCGGCCCAAGGAGCCCGCGTGGTTCCTGGCCACCGTCGGCGTCTCGCCCGACCACCAGGGCAAGGGTCTG
GGCAGCGCCGTCGTGCTCCCCGGAGTGGAGGCGGCCGAGCGCGCCGGGGTGCCCGCCTTCCTGGAGACCT
CCGCGCCCCGCAACCTCCCCTTCTACGAGCGGCTCGGCTTCACCGTCACCGCCGACGTCGAGGTGCCCGA
AGGACCGCGCACCTGGTGCATGACCCGCAAGCCCGGTGCCATGCAGATCTTTGTGAAGACCCTCACTGGC
AAAACCATCACCCTTGAGGTCGAGCCCAGTGACACCATTGAGAATGTCAAAGCCAAAATTCAAGACAAGG
AGGGTATCCCACCTGACCAGCAGCGTCTGATATTTGCCGGCAGACAGCTGGAGGATGGCCGCACTCTCTC
AGACTACAACATCCAGAAAGAGTCCACCCTGCACCTGGTGTTGCGCCTGCGAGGTGGCGGATCCATGAGT
AATGGTTACTCAACCGATGAGAATTTCAGGTATCTGATTTCCTGTTTCAGAGCCCGAGTCAAAATGTACA
TACAAGTCGAACCTGTGTTGGATTATCTCACTTTTCTCCCAGCAGAAGTGAAGGAACAAATTCAACGGAC
GGTAGCAACTTCAGGAAATATGCAGGCGGTTGAGCTTTTACTCAGCACATTGGAAAAGGGTGTGTGGCAC
CTTGGGTGGACTAGAGAGTTTGTAGAGGCCCTCCGCCGCACTGGTAGCCCCTTGGCTGCGCGATACATGA
ACCCGGAGCTGACCGATTTGCCATCACCTTCCTTTGAGAACGCCCATGATGAGTATCTGCAACTCTTGAA
CCTTCTTCAACCGACCTTGGTTGACAAACTGTTGGTACGCGACGTACTGGACAAATGTATGGAGGAAGAA
CTGCTGACCATTGAAGACAGGAATCGGATCGCCGCCGCCGAGAATAACGGCAATGAATCCGGCGTCAGGG
AATTGCTGAAACGCATCGTTCAAAAGGAGAACTGGTTTAGTGCCTTTCTCAACGTGCTGCGCCAAACCGG
TAATAATGAGTTGGTACAAGAGTTGACGGGTTCCGACTGTTCCGAGTCAAATGCGGAAATAGAAAACCTT
TCTCAAGTAGACGGCCCGCAGGTCGAGGAACAGCTTCTGAGTACGACAGTCCAACCAAATCTGGAGAAGG
AGGTGTGGGGAATGGAAAATAACAGTTCTGAATCAAGTTTCGCCGACAGTTCAGTCGTGTCCGAATCTGA
CACGAGCTTGGCAGAAGGATCAGTTAGTTGTTTGGACGAGTCTCTTGGGCACAACTCCAACATGGGCAGC
GACTCTGGGACTATGGGTAGCGACTCTGATGAGGAAAACGTGGCCGCTCGGGCGTCCCCAGAGCCTGAAC
TTCAGCTTCGCCCCTATCAGATGGAGGTTGCGCAGCCCGCCTTGGAAGGTAAAAACATCATTATCTGTTT
GCCTACCGGCAGTGGAAAGACACGAGTAGCGGTCTACATCGCCAAAGACCACTTGGACAAAAAGAAAAAG
GCGTCAGAGCCTGGTAAAGTGATAGTTTTGGTCAACAAGGTTCTCTTGGTGGAGCAGCTCTTTCGGAAGG
AGTTTCAGCCCTTTCTGAAGAAATGGTATCGAGTGATCGGCTTGTCAGGCGATACGCAGTTGAAAATATC
ATTTCCAGAGGTAGTAAAGTCCTGTGACATCATCATATCAACTGCCCAAATTCTTGAAAATTCCTTGCTG
AACTTGGAAAACGGGGAAGACGCGGGGGTACAACTCAGCGATTTCAGTCTGATCATCATTGATGAGTGTC
ATCACACGAATAAAGAAGCAGTGTATAACAATATAATGAGGCACTATCTGATGCAGAAACTTAAAAACAA
CAGACTGAAAAAGGAGAACAAGCCCGTCATTCCATTGCCGCAAATTCTTGGCCTTACGGCCAGCCCCGGC
GTTGGTGGGGCCACCAAACAAGCCAAGGCTGAAGAACACATCCTCAAATTGTGCGCAAACTTGGATGCTT
TTACAATAAAGACAGTGAAAGAAAATCTTGACCAGCTCAAAAACCAGATACAAGAACCTTGCAAGAAATT
CGCGATAGCCGACGCTACCCGAGAAGATCCTTTTAAAGAGAAGCTGCTGGAAATTATGACGCGGATACAG
ACGTATTGTCAAATGAGCCCTATGTCTGACTTTGGGACGCAACCATATGAGCAATGGGCCATACAGATGG
AAAAAAAAGCTGCGAAAGAGGGCAATCGAAAAGAGCGCGTCTGTGCGGAGCATCTCAGGAAGTATAATGA
GGCGCTGCAGATCAACGATACGATCCGCATGATCGATGCGTACACTCACCTGGAAACGTTTTACAATGAA
GAGAAAGATAAGAAATTTGCGGTCATCGAGGACGACTCAGATGAAGGCGGTGACGACGAGTATTGCGACG
GAGATGAGGACGAGGATGATCTTAAGAAGCCTTTGAAACTCGATGAGACTGACCGCTTCCTCATGACCCT
TTTCTTCGAGAATAATAAAATGCTGAAGAGGCTGGCCGAAAATCCAGAGTACGAGAACGAGAAGCTCACG
AAACTGCGCAATACAATAATGGAACAATATACCCGCACGGAAGAAAGCGCAAGAGGCATCATTTTCACTA
AAACCAGGCAGAGTGCCTACGCCTTGAGTCAGTGGATAACCGAAAATGAGAAATTCGCTGAGGTCGGTGT
AAAAGCTCACCATCTTATCGGCGCTGGACACAGTTCAGAGTTTAAACCGATGACTCAAAATGAGCAGAAA
GAGGTAATTAGTAAATTCCGAACAGGAAAGATTAACTTGCTGATAGCCACAACTGTGGCCGAAGAGGGCT
TGGACATAAAGGAGTGCAATATCGTCATACGGTATGGTCTCGTCACTAACGAAATAGCAATGGTCCAGGC
CCGCGGACGGGCTAGAGCCGATGAGAGCACTTATGTGCTTGTTGCCCATTCTGGAAGCGGGGTGATCGAG
CATGAAACCGTGAATGATTTTCGCGAAAAAATGATGTACAAGGCTATACACTGTGTGCAAAACATGAAGC
CAGAAGAATACGCCCACAAGATTCTGGAACTCCAAATGCAAAGCATTATGGAGAAAAAAATGAAGACTAA
ACGCAACATT
[375 nt withheld, positions 6451-6825]
TGTTGTCTGTTTAGTGACGAAGATTAGGCGGCCGCCTTCTTAACCCAACAGAAGGCTCGAGAAGGTATAT
TGCTGTTGACAGTGAGCGCACAAACGCTCTCATCGACAAGTAGTGAAGCCACAGATGTACTTGTCGATGA
GAGCGTTTGTATGCCTACTGCCTCGGACTTCAAGGGGCTAGAATTCGGCAGCTGTAGATCTTAGCCACTT
TTTAAAAGAAAAGGGGGGACTGGAAGGGCTAACTGCATCCGGACTGTACTGGGTCTCTCTGGTTAGACCA
GATCTGAGCCTGGGAGCTCTCTGGCTAACTAGGGAACCCACTGCTTAAGCCTCAATAAAGCTTGCCTTGA
GTGCTTCAAGTAGTGTGTGCCCGTCTGTTGTGTGACTCTGGTAACTAGAGATCCCTCAGACCCTTTTAGT
CAGTGTGGAAAATCTCTAGCAGGGCCCGTTTCATGTGAGCAAAAGGCCAGCAAAAGGCCAGGAACCGTAA
AAAGGCCGCGTTGCTGGCGTTTTTCCATAGGCTCCGCCCCCCTGACGAGCATCACAAAAATCGACGCTCA
AGTCAGAGGTGGCGAAACCCGACAGGACTATAAAGATACCAGGCGTTTCCCCCTGGAAGCTCCCTCGTGC
GCTCTCCTGTTCCGACCCTGCCGCTTACCGGATACCTGTCCGCCTTTCTCCCTTCGGGAAGCGTGGCGCT
TTCTCATAGCTCACGCTGTAGGTATCTCAGTTCGGTGTAGGTCGTTCGCTCCAAGCTGGGCTGTGTGCAC
GAACCCCCCGTTCAGCCCGACCGCTGCGCCTTATCCGGTAACTATCGTCTTGAGTCCAACCCGGTAAGAC
ACGACTTATCGCCACTGGCAGCAGCCACTGGTAACAGGATTAGCAGAGCGAGGTATGTAGGCGGTGCTAC
AGAGTTCTTGAAGTGGTGGCCTAACTACGGCTACACTAGAAGAACAGTATTTGGTATCTGCGCTCTGCTG
AAGCCAGTTACCTTCGGAAAAAGAGTTGGTAGCTCTTGATCCGGCAAACAAACCACCGCTGGTAGCGGTG
GTTTTTTTGTTTGCAAGCAGCAGATTACGCGCAGAAAAAAAGGATCTCAAGAAGATCCTTTGATCTTTTC
TACGGGGTCTGACGCTCAGTGGAACGAAAACTCACGTTAAGGGATTTTGGTCATGAGATTATCAAAAAGG
ATCTTCACCTAGATCCTTTTAAATTAAAAATGAAGTTTTAAATCAATCTAAAGTATATATGAGTAAACTT
GGTCTGACAGTTACCAATGCTTAATCAGTGAGGCACCTATCTCAGCGATCTGTCTATTTCGTTCATCCAT
AGTTGCCTGACTCCCCGTCGTGTAGATAACTACGATACGGGAGGGCTTACCATCTGGCCCCAGTGCTGCA
ATGATACCGCGAGACCCACGCTCACCGGCTCCAGATTTATCAGCAATAAACCAGCCAGCCGGAAGGGCCG
AGCGCAGAAGTGGTCCTGCAACTTTATCCGCCTCCATCCAGTCTATTAATTGTTGCCGGGAAGCTAGAGT
AAGTAGTTCGCCAGTTAATAGTTTGCGCAACGTTGTTGCCATTGCTACAGGCATCGTGGTGTCACGCTCG
TCGTTTGGTATGGCTTCATTCAGCTCCGGTTCCCAACGATCAAGGCGAGTTACATGATCCCCCATGTTGT
GCAAAAAAGCGGTTAGCTCCTTCGGTCCTCCGATCGTTGTCAGAAGTAAGTTGGCCGCAGTGTTATCACT
CATGGTTATGGCAGCACTGCATAATTCTCTTACTGTCATGCCATCCGTAAGATGCTTTTCTGTGACTGGT
GAGTACTCAACCAAGTCATTCTGAGAATAGTGTATGCGGCGACCGAGTTGCTCTTGCCCGGCGTCAATAC
GGGATAATACCGCGCCACATAGCAGAACTTTAAAAGTGCTCATCATTGGAAAACGTTCTTCGGGGCGAAA
ACTCTCAAGGATCTTACCGCTGTTGAGATCCAGTTCGATGTAACCCACTCGTGCACCCAACTGATCTTCA
GCATCTTTTACTTTCACCAGCGTTTCTGGGTGAGCAAAAACAGGAAGGCAAAATGCCGCAAAAAAGGGAA
TAAGGGCGACACGGAAATGTTGAATACTCATACTCTTCCTTTTTCAATATTATTGAAGCATTTATCAGGG
TTATTGTCTCATGAGCGGATACATATTTGAATGTATTTAGAAAAATAAACAAATAGGGGTTCCGCGCACA
TTTCCCCGAAAAGTGCCACCTGACGTCGACGGATCGGGAGATCTCCCGATCCCCTATGGTGCACTCTCAG
TACAATCTGCTCTGATGCCGCATAGTTAAGCCAGTATCTGCTCCCTGCTTGTGTGTTGGAGGTCGCTGAG
TAGTGCGCGAGCAAAATTTAAGCTACAACAAGGCAAGGCTTGACCGACAATTGCATGAAGAATCTGCTTA
GGGTTAGGCGTTTTGCGCTGCTTCGCGATGTACGGGCCAGATATACGCGCTGTGGAATGTGTGTCAGTTA
GGGTGTGGAAAGTCCCCAGGCTCCCCAGCAGGCAGAAGTATGCAAAGCATGCATCTCAATTAGTCAGCAA
CCAGGTGTGGAAAGTCCCCAGGCTCCCCAGCAGGCAGAAGTATGCAAAGCATGCATCTCAATTAGTCAGC
AACCATAGTCCCGCCCCTAACTCCGCCCATCCCGCCCCTAACTCCGCCCAGTTCCGCCCATTCTCCGCCC
CATGGCTGACTAATTTTTTTTATTTATGCAGAGGCCGAGGCCGCCTCTGCCTCTGAGC
Features (pLannotate 1.2.2; 21 found; start..end, strand, type, name):
     62..441     +  enhancer       CMV enhancer: human cytomegalovirus immediate early enhancer
    442..641     +  promoter       CMV promoter: human cytomegalovirus (CMV) immediate early promoter
    659..839     +  LTR            5' LTR (truncated): truncated 5' long terminal repeat (LTR) from HIV-1
    886..1011    +  misc_feature   HIV-1 Ψ: packaging signal of human immunodeficiency virus type 1
    995..1333    +  CDS            HIV-1 gag (fragment): gag protein from human immunodeficiency virus 1; gag
   1508..1741    +  misc_feature   RRE: The Rev response element (RRE) of HIV-1 allows for Rev-dependent mRNA export from the nucleus to the cytoplasm.
   2118..2218    +  CDS            Rev (fragment): human immunodeficiency virus 1 (HIV-1) Rev protein; rev; enhances nuclear export of unspliced and incompletely spliced viral mRNAs
   2268..2385    +  misc_feature   cPPT/CTS: central polypurine tract and central termination sequence of HIV-1
   2522..2929    +  promoter       SFFV promoter: spleen focus-forming virus long terminal repeat (LTR) promoter
   2944..3540    +  CDS            PuroR: puromycin N-acetyltransferase; pac from Streptomyces alboniger; confers resistance to puromycin
   3541..3768    +  CDS            UBIQ_CERCA: Experimental evidence at protein level: Swiss-Prot protein existence level 1. Ubiquitin exists either covalently attached to another protein, or free (unanchored). When covalently bound, it is conjugated to target proteins via an isopeptide bond either as a monomer (monoubiquitin), a polymer linked via different Lys residues of the ubiquitin (polyubiquitin chains) or a linear polymer linked via the initiator Met of the ubiquitin (linear polyubiquitin chains). Polyubiquitin chains, when attached to a target protein, have different functions depending on the Lys residue of the ubiquitin that is
   3775..6849    +  CDS            IFIH1 (sequence partly withheld): IFIH1_HUMAN - Also known as MDA5, RH116. Experimental evidence at protein level: Swiss-Prot protein existence level 1. Innate immune receptor which acts as a cytoplasmic sensor of viral nucleic acids and plays a major role in sensing viral infection and in the activation of a cascade of antiviral responses including the induction of type I interferons and proinflammatory cytokines. Its ligands include mRNA lacking 2'-O-methylation at their 5' cap and long- dsRNA (>1 kb in length). Upon ligand binding it associates with mitochondria antiviral signaling protein (MAVS/IPS1) which activates the IK
   6865..6910    +  ncRNA          5' miR-30a (fragment): sequence upstream of the 71-nt precursor of the human miR-30a microRNA (Zeng et al., 2002) miRNA
   6980..7005    +  ncRNA          3' miR-30a (fragment): sequence downstream of the 71-nt precursor of the human miR-30a microRNA (Zeng et al., 2002) miRNA
   7035..7054    +  misc_feature   cPPT/CTS (fragment): central polypurine tract and central termination sequence of HIV-1
   7086..7266    +  LTR            5' LTR (truncated): truncated 5' long terminal repeat (LTR) from HIV-1
   7337..7925    -  rep_origin     ori: high-copy-number ColE1/pMB1/pBR322/pUC origin of replication
   8096..8956    -  CDS            AmpR: β-lactamase; bla; confers resistance to ampicillin, carbenicillin, and related antibiotics
   8957..9061    -  promoter       AmpR promoter: bla
   9120..9172    -  misc_feature   bom (fragment): basis of mobility region from pBR322
   9334..50      +  promoter       SV40 promoter (across the origin): SV40 enhancer and early promoter
