[The description below was written by a language model from this plasmid's Addgene catalogue record and pLannotate feature annotations shown in this document.]
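Description:
pPU-huMDA5-miR30-L1221 is an HIV-1-derived lentiviral transfer vector built on the pPU-miR30 backbone, designed as an "all-in-one" construct that delivers a selectable marker, a protein-coding cDNA and a microRNA-embedded shRNA from a single transcript. In bacteria it is maintained by a high-copy ColE1/pUC-type origin and an ampicillin resistance gene (β-lactamase). Viral genomic RNA is produced in packaging cells from a CMV enhancer/promoter fused to a truncated 5' LTR. This is followed by the Ψ packaging signal with a gag fragment, the Rev response element for Rev-dependent nuclear export, and the cPPT/CTS, which aids nuclear import of the reverse-transcribed genome. A second truncated LTR annotation closes the proviral region at the 3' end.

The internal expression cassette is driven by the spleen focus-forming virus (SFFV) LTR promoter. It encodes puromycin N-acetyltransferase directly followed by a ubiquitin coding sequence and then full-length human IFIH1 (MDA5), the cytoplasmic RNA sensor that signals through MAVS to induce type I interferon. The contiguous arrangement suggests a puromycin resistance–ubiquitin–MDA5 fusion, presumably cleaved after ubiquitin by cellular deubiquitinases to release the two proteins, although the record does not state this explicitly. Downstream of the MDA5 coding sequence, miR-30a flanking sequences frame an shRNA that is processed through the endogenous microRNA pathway. In this version the hairpin (L1221) is described by the depositor as a non-targeting control. The plasmid therefore serves as the control-knockdown companion in a knockdown-and-rescue vector set, supplying exogenous human MDA5 to puromycin-selected transduced cells. The associated study concerns the requirement for MDA5 in innate immune detection of intron-containing RNA expressed from the HIV-1 provirus.
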