Addgene plasmid #174223: pPU-huMDA5-miR30-L1221
Purpose: All-in-one huMDA5 rescue-control shRNA knockdown vector
Depositing lab: Jeremy Luban. Depositing organization: University of Massachusetts, Worcester. Publication: IFIH1 (MDA5) is required for innate immune detection of intron-containing RNA expressed from the HIV-1 provirus. Guney MH, Nagalekshmi K, McCauley SM, Carbone C, Aydemir O, Luban J. Proc Natl Acad Sci U S A. 2024 Jul 16;121(29):e2404349121. doi: 10.1073/pnas.2404349121. Epub 2024 Jul 10. PubMed 38985764.
Backbone
  Vector backbone: pPU-miR30
  Vector type: Mammalian Expression, Lentiviral, RNAi
  Selectable markers: Puromycin
Growth in bacteria
  Bacterial resistance: Ampicillin, 100 μg/mL
  Growth temperature: 30°C
  Growth strain: NEB Stable
  Copy number: High Copy
Gene/Insert
  Gene/Insert name: MDA5 (alt name: IFIH1)
  gRNA/shRNA sequence: CTTGTCGATGAGAGCGTTTGTA
  Species: H. sapiens (human)
  Entrez Gene: IFIH1 (a.k.a. AGS7, Hlcd, IDDM19, IMD95, MDA-5, MDA5, RLR-2, SGMRT1)
  Promoter: SFFV
  Cloning method: Restriction Enzyme; 5′ cloning site unknown (unknown if destroyed)
Terms and licenses: Academic/Nonprofit Terms; Industry Terms: Not Available to Industry
Depositor comments: This plasmid expresses a non-targeting control shRNA and expresses human MDA5 as a rescue. Please visit https://doi.org/10.1101/2023.11.17.567619 for bioRxiv preprint.
How to cite: pPU-huMDA5-miR30-L1221 was a gift from Jeremy Luban (Addgene plasmid # 174223 ; http://n2t.net/addgene:174223 ; RRID:Addgene_174223)
